Addgene plasmid #38159: Bcr/Abl P190-pLEF
Depositing lab: Nora Heisterkamp. Depositing organization: Children's Hospital Los Angeles. Publication: Activity of the Bcr GTPase-activating domain is regulated through direct protein/protein interaction with the Rho guanine nucleotide dissociation inhibitor. Kweon SM, Cho YJ, Minoo P, Groffen J, Heisterkamp N. J Biol Chem. 2008 Feb 8;283(6):3023-30. Epub 2007 Dec 10. 10.1074/jbc.M705513200 PubMed 18070886.
Backbone
  Vector backbone: pLEF
  Backbone size w/o insert (bp): 7400
  Total vector size (bp): 14000
  Vector type: Mammalian Expression
  Selectable markers: Neomycin (select with G418)
Growth in bacteria
  Bacterial resistance: Ampicillin, 100 μg/mL
  Growth temperature: 37°C
  Growth strain: DH5alpha
  Copy number: High Copy
Gene/Insert
  Gene/Insert name: BCR/ABL P190
  Species: H. sapiens (human)
  Insert size (bp): 7000
  Mutation: T117M in c-ABL1
  Entrez Gene: ABL1 (a.k.a. ABL, BCR-ABL, CHDSKM, JTK7, bcr/abl, c-ABL, c-ABL1, p150, v-abl); BCR (a.k.a. ALL, BCR1, CML, D22S11, D22S662, PHL)
  Promoter: SV40
  Tag / fusion protein: GST (N terminal on insert)
  Cloning method: Restriction Enzyme; 5′ cloning site BamHI (not destroyed); 3′ cloning site EcoRI (not destroyed)
  Sequencing primers: 5′ GST or T7; 3′ SP6
Terms and licenses: Academic/Nonprofit Terms; Industry Terms: Not Available to Industry
Depositor comments: Constructed by Suparna Mishra. Generated in a 3-way ligation consisting of 5' 0.75 kb BamHI/Sal I + 3' 6.3 kb Sal I/EcoRI BCR/ABL fragments into pLEF digested with BamHIxEcoRI. The ABL part of the insert contains the natural TAG and 3' UT sequences. Addgene NGS identified a sequence discrepancy at nucleotide 3168 resulting in a T117M mutation in the ABL-1 sequence, relative to Genbank ID NP_005148.2 and Addgene Plasmid #38158. This is not a known polymorphism and the effect of this, if any, on the protein is not known.
How to cite: Bcr/Abl P190-pLEF was a gift from Nora Heisterkamp (Addgene plasmid # 38159 ; http://n2t.net/addgene:38159 ; RRID:Addgene_38159)
