[The description below was written by a language model from this plasmid's Addgene catalogue record and pLannotate feature annotations shown in this document.]
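Description:
Bcr/Abl P190-pLEF is a mammalian expression plasmid of about 14 kb that encodes the human BCR/ABL P190 fusion protein, the shorter Philadelphia-chromosome oncoprotein, with an N-terminal GST tag. It is built on the roughly 7.4 kb pLEF backbone. In bacteria it replicates at high copy from a ColE1/pUC-type origin and is selected with ampicillin through the β-lactamase gene. Two f1 origins and scraps of lac, lacZα and bom sequence are also annotated, apparently leftovers of the vector's assembly from several parental plasmids. A separate SV40 promoter–neo–SV40 poly(A) cassette allows G418 selection of stably transfected mammalian cells.

The expression unit begins with an SV40 enhancer/early promoter followed by a rabbit β-globin intron, which generally improves transcript processing and expression. Next come a T7 promoter and the Schistosoma japonicum GST coding sequence. A short polylinker remnant joins GST to an N-terminal BCR fragment, which runs directly into ABL1. The depositor notes state that the insert was assembled by three-way ligation of a short 5′ and a long 3′ BCR/ABL fragment between BamHI and EcoRI. They also state that the ABL portion keeps its natural stop codon and 3′ untranslated sequence, which accounts for the unannotated stretch before the reverse-oriented SP6 promoter and the bovine growth hormone poly(A) signal. The flanking T7 and SP6 promoters serve as sequencing primer sites.

Repository sequencing found a T117M substitution in the ABL1 portion relative to the reference protein and to a related deposited plasmid. It is not a known polymorphism and its functional effect is unknown. The GST tag suits the construct to pull-down and protein-interaction studies of Bcr/Abl in mammalian cells, in keeping with the associated work on Bcr regulation by protein–protein interaction.
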