Features (pLannotate 1.2.2; 27 found; start..end, strand, type, name):
    250..822     +  intron         β-globin intron: intron from rabbit β-globin gene
    877..895     +  promoter       T7 promoter: promoter for bacteriophage T7 RNA polymerase
    911..1564    +  CDS            GST26_SCHJA: Experimental evidence at protein level: Swiss-Prot protein existence level 1. GST isoenzymes appear to play a central role in the parasite detoxification system. Other functions are also suspected including a role in increasing the solubility of haematin in the parasite gut. From Schistosoma japonicum (Blood fluke).
   1581..1609    +  misc_feature   MCS (fragment): pBluescript multiple cloning site
   1619..2899    +  CDS            BCR (fragment): BCR_HUMAN - Also known as BCR1, D22S11. Experimental evidence at protein level: Swiss-Prot protein existence level 1. Protein with a unique structure having two opposing regulatory activities toward small GTP-binding proteins. The C-terminus is a GTPase-activating protein (GAP) domain which stimulates GTP hydrolysis by RAC1, RAC2 and CDC42. Accelerates the intrinsic rate of GTP hydrolysis of RAC1 or CDC42, leading to down-regulation of the active GTP-bound form (PubMed:7479768, PubMed:1903516, PubMed:17116687). The central Dbl homology (DH) domain functions as guanine nucleotide exchange facto
   2897..6208    +  CDS            ABL1: ABL1_HUMAN - Also known as ABL, JTK7. Experimental evidence at protein level: Swiss-Prot protein existence level 1. Non-receptor tyrosine-protein kinase that plays a role in many key processes linked to cell growth and survival such as cytoskeleton remodeling in response to extracellular stimuli, cell motility and adhesion, receptor endocytosis, autophagy, DNA damage response and apoptosis. Coordinates actin remodeling through tyrosine phosphorylation of proteins controlling cytoskeleton dynamics like WASF3 (involved in branch formation); ANXA1 (involved in membrane anchoring); DBN1, DBNL, CTT
   8228..8246    -  promoter       SP6 promoter: promoter for bacteriophage SP6 RNA polymerase
   8272..8496    +  polyA_signal   bGH poly(A) signal: bovine growth hormone polyadenylation signal
   8500..8521    +  promoter       SV40 promoter (fragment): SV40 enhancer and early promoter
   8542..8970    +  rep_origin     f1 ori (sequence partly withheld): f1 bacteriophage origin of replication; arrow indicates direction of (+) strand synthesis
   8984..9313    +  promoter       SV40 promoter: SV40 enhancer and early promoter
   9380..10171   +  CDS            neo: KKA2_KLEPN - Also known as kan, nptII. Experimental evidence at protein level: Swiss-Prot protein existence level 1. Resistance to kanamycin, neomycin, paromomycin, ribostamycin, butirosin and gentamicin B. From Klebsiella pneumoniae.
  10195..10353   +  CDS            ble (fragment): BLE_KLEPN - Experimental evidence at protein level: Swiss-Prot protein existence level 1. Binding protein with a strong affinity to the bleomycin family of antibiotics. Binds to CL990; an antimitotic-antibiotic compound. From Klebsiella pneumoniae.
  10348..10469   +  polyA_signal   SV40 poly(A) signal: SV40 polyadenylation signal
  10540..10562   -  protein_bind   lac operator (fragment): The lac repressor binds to the lac operator to inhibit transcription in E. coli. This inhibition can be relieved by adding lactose or isopropyl-β-D-thiogalactopyranoside (IPTG). lac repressor encoded by lacI
  10566..10596   -  promoter       lac promoter: promoter for the E. coli lac operon
  10611..10632   -  protein_bind   CAP binding site: CAP binding activates transcription in the presence of cAMP. E. coli catabolite activator protein
  10645..10737   -  CDS            lacI (fragment): lac repressor; lacI; The lac repressor binds to the lac operator to inhibit transcription in E. coli. This inhibition can be relieved by adding lactose or isopropyl-β-D-thiogalactopyranoside (IPTG).
  10920..11508   -  rep_origin     ori: high-copy-number ColE1/pMB1/pBR322/pUC origin of replication
  11679..12539   -  CDS            AmpR: β-lactamase; bla; confers resistance to ampicillin, carbenicillin, and related antibiotics
  12540..12644   -  promoter       AmpR promoter: bla
  12703..12755   -  misc_feature   bom (fragment): basis of mobility region from pBR322
  12910..13164   +  enhancer       CMV enhancer (fragment): human cytomegalovirus immediate early enhancer
  13158..13211   +  misc_feature   bom (fragment): basis of mobility region from pBR322
  13239..13667   -  rep_origin     f1 ori (sequence partly withheld): f1 bacteriophage origin of replication; arrow indicates direction of (+) strand synthesis
  13671..13828   -  CDS            lacZα (fragment): LacZα fragment of β-galactosidase; lacZ fragment
  13838..219     +  promoter       SV40 promoter (across the origin): SV40 enhancer and early promoter
>Addgene plasmid #38159 | Bcr/Abl P190-pLEF | addgene full sequence | sequence record 238692 | Addgene NGS Result
GCAGGCAGAAGTATGCAAAGCATGCATCTCAATTAGTCAGCAACCATAGTCCCGCCCCTAACTCCGCCCA
TCCCGCCCCTAACTCCGCCCAGTTCCGCCCATTCTCCGCCCCATGGCTGACTAATTTTTTTTATTTATGC
AGAGGCCGAGGCCGCCTCGGCCTCTGAGCTATTCCAGAAGTAGTGAAGAGGCTTTTTTGGAGGCCTAGGC
TTTTGCAAAAAGCTCCGGATCGATCCTGAGAACTTCAGGGTGAGTTTGGGGACCCTTGATTGTTCTTTCT
TTTTCGCTATTGTAAAATTCATGTTATATGGAGGGGGCAAAGTTTTCAGGGTGTTGTTTAGAATGGGAAG
ATGTCCCTTGTATCACCATGGACCCTCATGATAATTTTGTTTCTTTCACTTTCTACTCTGTTGACAACCA
TTGTCTCCTCTTATTTTCTTTTCATTTTCTGTAACTTTTTCGTTAAACTTTAGCTTGCATTTGTAACGAA
TTTTTAAATTCACTTTTGTTTATTTGTCAGATTGTAAGTACTTTCTCTAATCACTTTTTTTTCAAGGCAA
TCAGGGTATATTATATTGTACTTCAGCACAGTTTTAGAGAACAATTGTTATAATTAAATGATAAGGTAGA
ATATTTCTGCATATAAATTCTGGCTGGCGTGGAAATATTCTTATTGGTAGAAACAACTACATCCTGGTCA
TCATCCTGCCTTTCTCTTTATGGTTACAATGATATACACTGTTTGAGATGAGGATAAAATACTCTGAGTC
CAAACCGGGCCCCTCTGCTAACCATGTTCATGCCTTCTTCTTTTTCCTACAGCTCCTGGGCAACGTGCTG
GTTATTGTGCTGTCTCATCATTTTGGCAAAGAATTGTAATACGACTCACTATAGGGCGAATTAGCTTACC
ATGTCCCCTATACTAGGTTATTGGAAAATTAAGGGCCTTGTGCAACCCACTCGACTTCTTTTGGAATATC
TTGAAGAAAAATATGAAGAGCATTTGTATGAGCGCGATGAAGGTGATAAATGGCGAAACAAAAAGTTTGA
ATTGGGTTTGGAGTTTCCCAATCTTCCTTATTATATTGATGGTGATGTTAAATTAACACAGTCTATGGCC
ATCATACGTTATATAGCTGACAAGCACAACATGTTGGGTGGTTGTCCAAAAGAGCGTGCAGAGATTTCAA
TGCTTGAAGGAGCGGTTTTGGATATTAGATACGGTGTTTCGAGAATTGCATATAGTAAAGACTTTGAAAC
TCTCAAAGTTGATTTTCTTAGCAAGCTACCTGAAATGCTGAAAATGTTCGAAGATCGTTTATGTCATAAA
ACATATTTAAATGGTGATCATGTAACCCATCCTGACTTCATGTTGTATGACGCTCTTGATGTTGTTTTAT
ACATGGACCCAATGTGCCTGGATGCGTTCCCAAAATTAGTTTGTTTTAAAAAACGTATTGAAGCTATCCC
ACAAATTGATAAGTACTTGAAATCCAGCAAGTATATAGCATGGCCTTTGCAGGGCTGGCAAGCCACGTTT
GGTGGTGGCGACCATCCTCCAAAATCGGATCTGGTTCCGCGTGGATCCCCCGGGCTGCAGGAATTCGATG
GCCGCGCCATGGTGGACCCGGTGGGCTTCGCGGAGGCGTGGAAGGCGCAGTTCCCGGACTCAGAGCCCCC
GCGCATGGAGCTGCGCTCAGTGGGCGACATCGAGCAGGAGCTGGAGCGCTGCAAGGCCTCCATTCGGCGC
CTGGAGCAGGAGGTGAACCAGGAGCGCTTCCGCATGATCTACCTGCAGACGTTGCTGGCCAAGGAAAAGA
AGAGCTATGACCGGCAGCGATGGGGCTTCCGGCGCGCGGCGCAGGCCCCCGACGGCGCCTCCGAGCCCCG
AGCGTCCGCGTCGCGCCCGCAGCCAGCGCCCGCCGACGGAGCCGACCCGCCGCCCGCCGAGGAGCCCGAG
GCCCGGCCCGACGGCGAGGGTTCTCCGGGTAAGGCCAGGCCCGGGACCGCCCGCAGGCCCGGGGCAGCCG
CGTCGGGGGAACGGGACGACCGGGGACCCCCCGCCAGCGTGGCGGCGCTCAGGTCCAACTTCGAGCGGAT
ACGCAAGGGCCATGGCCAGCCCGGGGCGGACGCCGAGAAGCCCTTCTACGTGAACGTCGAGTTTCACCAC
GAGCGCGGCCTGGTGAAGGTCAACGACAAAGAGGTGTCGGACCGCATCAGCTCCCTGGGCAGCCAGGCCA
TGCAGATGGAGCGCAAAAAGTCCCAGCACGGCGCGGGCTCGAGCGTGGGGGATGCATCCAGGCCCCCTTA
CCGGGGACGCTCCTCGGAGAGCAGCTGCGGCGTCGACGGCGACTACGAGGACGCCGAGTTGAACCCCCGC
TTCCTGAAGGACAACCTGATCGACGCCAATGGCGGTAGCAGGCCCCCTTGGCCGCCCCTGGAGTACCAGC
CCTACCAGAGCATCTACGTCGGGGGCATGATGGAAGGGGAGGGCAAGGGCCCGCTCCTGCGCAGCCAGAG
CACCTCTGAGCAGGAGAAGCGCCTTACCTGGCCCCGCAGGTCCTACTCCCCCCGGAGTTTTGAGGATTGC
GGAGGCGGCTATACCCCGGACTGCAGCTCCAATGAGAACCTCACCTCCAGCGAGGAGGACTTCTCCTCTG
GCCAGTCCAGCCGCGTGTCCCCAAGCCCCACCACCTACCGCATGTTCCGGGACAAAAGCCGCTCTCCCTC
GCAGAACTCGCAACAGTCCTTCGACAGCAGCAGTCCCCCCACGCCGCAGTGCCATAAGCGGCACCGGCAC
TGCCCGGTTGTCGTGTCCGAGGCCACCATCGTGGGCGTCCGCAAGACCGGGCAGATCTGGCCCAACGATG
GCGAGGGCGCCTTCCATGGAGACGCAGAAGCCCTTCAGCGGCCAGTAGCATCTGACTTTGAGCCTCAGGG
TCTGAGTGAAGCCGCTCGTTGGAACTCCAAGGAAAACCTTCTCGCTGGACCCAGTGAAAATGACCCCAAC
CTTTTCGTTGCACTGTATGATTTTGTGGCCAGTGGAGATAACACTCTAAGCATAACTAAAGGTGAAAAGC
TCCGGGTCTTAGGCTATAATCACAATGGGGAATGGTGTGAAGCCCAAACCAAAAATGGCCAAGGCTGGGT
CCCAAGCAACTACATCATGCCAGTCAACAGTCTGGAGAAACACTCCTGGTACCATGGGCCTGTGTCCCGC
AATGCCGCTGAGTATCTGCTGAGCAGCGGGATCAATGGCAGCTTCTTGGTGCGTGAGAGTGAGAGCAGTC
CTGGCCAGAGGTCCATCTCGCTGAGATACGAAGGGAGGGTGTACCATTACAGGATCAACACTGCTTCTGA
TGGCAAGCTCTACGTCTCCTCCGAGAGCCGCTTCAACACCCTGGCCGAGTTGGTTCATCATCATTCAACG
GTGGCCGACGGGCTCATCACCACGCTCCATTATCCAGCCCCAAAGCGCAACAAGCCCACTGTCTATGGTG
TGTCCCCCAACTACGACAAGTGGGAGATGGAACGCACGGACATCACCATGAAGCACAAGCTGGGCGGGGG
CCAGTACGGGGAGGTGTACGAGGGCGTGTGGAAGAAATACAGCCTGACGGTGGCCGTGAAGACCTTGAAG
GAGGACACCATGGAGGTGGAAGAGTTCTTGAAAGAAGCTGCAGTCATGAAAGAGATCAAACACCCTAACC
TGGTGCAGCTCCTTGGGGTCTGCACCCGGGAGCCCCCGTTCTATATCATCACTGAGTTCATGACCTACGG
GAACCTCCTGGACTACCTGAGGGAGTGCAACCGGCAGGAGGTGAACGCCGTGGTGCTGCTGTACATGGCC
ACTCAGATCTCGTCAGCCATGGAGTACCTGGAGAAGAAAAACTTCATCCACAGAGATCTTGCTGCCCGAA
ACTGCCTGGTAGGGGAGAACCACTTGGTGAAGGTAGCTGATTTTGGCCTGAGCAGGTTGATGACAGGGGA
CACCTACACAGCCCATGCTGGAGCCAAGTTCCCCATCAAATGGACTGCACCCGAGAGCCTGGCCTACAAC
AAGTTCTCCATCAAGTCCGACGTCTGGGCATTTGGAGTATTGCTTTGGGAAATTGCTACCTATGGCATGT
CCCCTTACCCGGGAATTGACCTGTCCCAGGTGTATGAGCTGCTAGAGAAGGACTACCGCATGGAGCGCCC
AGAAGGCTGCCCAGAGAAGGTCTATGAACTCATGCGAGCATGTTGGCAGTGGAATCCCTCTGACCGGCCC
TCCTTTGCTGAAATCCACCAAGCCTTTGAAACAATGTTCCAGGAATCCAGTATCTCAGACGAAGTGGAAA
AGGAGCTGGGGAAACAAGGCGTCCGTGGGGCTGTGAGTACCTTGCTGCAGGCCCCAGAGCTGCCCACCAA
GACGAGGACCTCCAGGAGAGCTGCAGAGCACAGAGACACCACTGACGTGCCTGAGATGCCTCACTCCAAG
GGCCAGGGAGAGAGCGATCCTCTGGACCATGAGCCTGCCGTGTCTCCATTGCTCCCTCGAAAAGAGCGAG
GTCCCCCGGAGGGCGGCCTGAATGAAGATGAGCGCCTTCTCCCCAAAGACAAAAAGACCAACTTGTTCAG
CGCCTTGATCAAGAAGAAGAAGAAGACAGCCCCAACCCCTCCCAAACGCAGCAGCTCCTTCCGGGAGATG
GACGGCCAGCCGGAGCGCAGAGGGGCCGGCGAGGAAGAGGGCCGAGACATCAGCAACGGGGCACTGGCTT
TCACCCCCTTGGACACAGCTGACCCAGCCAAGTCCCCAAAGCCCAGCAATGGGGCTGGGGTCCCCAATGG
AGCCCTCCGGGAGTCCGGGGGCTCAGGCTTCCGGTCTCCCCACCTGTGGAAGAAGTCCAGCACGCTGACC
AGCAGCCGCCTAGCCACCGGCGAGGAGGAGGGCGGTGGCAGCTCCAGCAAGCGCTTCCTGCGCTCTTGCT
CCGCCTCCTGCGTTCCCCATGGGGCCAAGGACACGGAGTGGAGGTCAGTCACGCTGCCTCGGGACTTGCA
GTCCACGGGAAGACAGTTTGACTCGTCCACATTTGGAGGGCACAAAAGTGAGAAGCCGGCTCTGCCTCGG
AAGAGGGCAGGGGAGAACAGGTCTGACCAGGTGACCCGAGGCACAGTAACGCCTCCCCCCAGGCTGGTGA
AAAAGAATGAGGAAGCTGCTGATGAGGTCTTCAAAGACATCATGGAGTCCAGCCCGGGCTCCAGCCCGCC
CAACCTGACTCCAAAACCCCTCCGGCGGCAGGTCACCGTGGCCCCTGCCTCGGGCCTCCCCCACAAGGAA
GAAGCTGGAAAGGGCAGTGCCTTAGGGACCCCTGCTGCAGCTGAGCCAGTGACCCCCACCAGCAAAGCAG
GCTCAGGTGCACCAGGGGGCACCAGCAAGGGCCCCGCCGAGGAGTCCAGAGTGAGGAGGCACAAGCACTC
CTCTGAGTCGCCAGGGAGGGACAAGGGGAAATTGTCCAGGCTCAAACCTGCCCCGCCGCCCCCACCAGCA
GCCTCTGCAGGGAAGGCTGGAGGAAAGCCCTCGCAGAGCCCGAGCCAGGAGGCGGCCGGGGAGGCAGTCC
TGGGCGCAAAGACAAAAGCCACGAGTCTGGTTGATGCTGTGAACAGTGACGCTGCCAAGCCCAGCCAGCC
GGGAGAGGGCCTCAAAAAGCCCGTGCTCCCGGCCACTCCAAAGCCACAGTCCGCCAAGCCGTCGGGGACC
CCCATCAGCCCAGCCCCCGTTCCCTCCACGTTGCCATCAGCATCCTCGGCCCTGGCAGGGGACCAGCCGT
CTTCCACCGCCTTCATCCCTCTCATATCAACCCGAGTGTCTCTTCGGAAAACCCGCCAGCCTCCAGAGCG
GATCGCCAGCGGCGCCATCACCAAGGGCGTGGTCCTGGACAGCACCGAGGCGCTGTGCCTCGCCATCTCT
AGGAACTCCGAGCAGATGGCCAGCCACAGCGCAGTGCTGGAGGCCGGCAAAAACCTCTACACGTTCTGCG
TGAGCTATGTGGATTCCATCCAGCAAATGAGGAACAAGTTTGCCTTCCGAGAGGCCATCAACAAACTGGA
GAATAATCTCCGGGAGCTTCAGATCTGCCCGGCGACAGCAGGCAGTGGTCCAGCGGCCACTCAGGACTTC
AGCAAGCTCCTCAGTTCGGTGAAGGAAATCAGTGACATAGTGCAGAGGTAGCAGCAGTCAGGGGTCAGGT
GTCAGGCCCGTCGGAGCTGCCTGCAGCACATGCGGGCTCGCCCATACCCGTGACAGTGGCTGACAAGGGA
CTAGTGAGTCAGCACCTTGGCCCAGGAGCTCTGCGCCAGGCAGAGCTGAGGGCCCTGTGGAGTCCAGCTC
TACTACCTACGTTTGCACCGCCTGCCCTCCCGCACCTTCCTCCTCCCCGCTCCGTCTCTGTCCTCGAATT
TTATCTGTGGAGTTCCTGCTCCGTGGACTGCAGTCGGCATGCCAGGACCCGCCAGCCCCGCTCCCACCTA
GTGCCCCAGACTGAGCTCTCCAGGCCAGGTGGGAACGGCTGATGTGGACTGTCTTTTTCATTTTTTTCTC
TCTGGAGCCCCTCCTCCCCCGGCTGGGCCTCCTTCTTCCACTTCTCCAAGAATGGAAGCCTGAACTGAGG
CCTTGTGTGTCAGGCCCTCTGCCTGCACTCCCTGGCCTTGCCCGTCGTGTGCTGAAGACATGTTTCAAGA
ACCGCATTTCGGGAAGGGCATGCACGGGCATGCACACGGCTGGTCACTCTGCCCTCTGCTGCTGCCCGGG
GTGGGGTGCACTCGCCATTTCCTCACGTGCAGGACAGCTCTTGATTTGGGTGGAAAACAGGGTGCTAAAG
CCAACCAGCCTTTGGGTCCTGGGCAGGTGGGAGCTGAAAAGGATCGAGGCATGGGGCATGTCCTTTCCAT
CTGTCCACATCCCCAGAGCCCAGCTCTTGCTCTCTTGTGACGTGCACTGTGAATCCTGGCAAGAAAGCTT
GAGTCTCAAGGGTGGCAGGTCACTGTCACTGCCGACATCCCTCCCCCAGCAGAATGGAGGCAGGGGACAA
GGGAGGCAGTGGCTAGTGGGGTGAACAGCTGGTGCCAAATAGCCCCAGACTGGGCCCAGGCAGGTCTGCA
AGGGCCCAGAGTGAACCGTCCTTTCACACATCTGGGTGCCCTGAAAGGGCCCTTCCCCTCCCCCACTCCT
CTAAGACAAAGTAGATTCTTACAAGGCCCTTTCCTTTGGAACAAGACAGCCTTCACTTTTCTGAGTTCTT
GAAGCATTTCAAAGCCCTGCCTCTGTGTAGCCGCCCTGAGAGAGAATAGAGCTGCCACTGGGCACCTGCG
CACAGGTGGGAGGAAAGGGCCTGGCCAGTCCTGGTCCTGGCTGCACTCTTGAACTGGGCGAATGTCTTAT
TTAATTACCGTGAGTGACATAGCCTCATGTTCTGTGGGGGTCATCAGGGAGGGTTAGGAAAACCACAAAC
GGAGCCCCTGAAAGCCTCACGTATTTCACAGAGCACGCCTGCCATCTTCTCCCCGAGGCTGCCCCAGGCC
GGAGCCCAGATACGGGGGCTGTGACTCTGGGCAGGGACCCGGGGTCTCCTGGACCTTGACAGAGCAGCTA
ACTCCGAGAGCAGTGGGCAGGTGGCCGCCCCTGAGGCTTCACGCCGGGAGAAGCCACCTTCCCACCCCTT
CATACCGCCTCGTGCCAGCAGCCTCGCACAGGCCCTAGCTTTACGCTCATCACCTAAACTTGTACTTTAT
TTTTCTGATAGAAATGGTTTCCTCTGGATCGTTTTATGCGGTTCTTACAGCACATCACCTCTTTGCCCCC
GACGGCTGTGACGCAGCCGGAGGGAGGCACTAGTCACCGACAGCGGCCTTGAAGACAGAGCAAAGCGCCC
ACCCAGGTCCCCCGACTGCCTGTCTCCATGAGGTACTGGTCCCTTCCTTTTGTTAACGTGATGTGCCACT
ATATTTTACACGTATCTCTTGGTATGCATCTTTTATAGACGCTCTTTTCTAAGTGGCGTGTGCATAGCGT
CCTGCCCTGCCCCCTCGGGGGCCTGTGGTGGCTCCCCCTCTGCTTCTCGGGGTCCAGTGCATTTTGTTTC
TGTATATGATTCTCTGTGGTTTTTTTTGAATCCAAATCTGTCCTCTGTAGTATTTTTTAAATAAATCAGT
GTTTACATTAGAATTCCCCGGGTCTAGAGGGCCCTATTCTATAGTGTCACCTAAATGCTAGAGCTCGCTG
ATCAGCCTCGACTGTGCCTTCTAGTTGCCAGCCATCTGTTGTTTGCCCCTCCCCCGTGCCTTCCTTGACC
CTGGAAGGTGCCACTCCCACTGTCCTTTCCTAATAAAATGAGGAAATTGCATCGCATTGTCTGAGTAGGT
GTCATTCTATTCTGGGGGGTGGGGTGGGGCAGGACAGCAAGGGGGAGGATTGGGAAGACAATAGCAGGCA
TGCTGGGGATGCGGTGGGCTCTATGGCTTCTGAGGCGGAAAGAACCAGCTGGGGCTCTAGGGGGTATCCC
C
[124 nt withheld, positions 8542-8665]
C
[91 nt withheld, positions 8667-8757]
A
[49 nt withheld, positions 8759-8807]
CCTTTGACGTTGGAGTCCACGTTCTTT
[37 nt withheld, positions 8835-8871]
ACCCTATCTCGGTCTATTCTTTTGATTTATAAGGGATTTTGCCGATTTCGGCCTATTGGTTAAAAAATGA
GCTGATTTAACAAAAATTTAACGCGAATTAATTCTGTGGAATGTGTGTCAGTTAGGGTGTGGAAAGTCCC
CAGGCTCCCCAGCAGGCAGAAGTATGCAAAGCATGCATCTCAATTAGTCAGCAACCAGGTGTGGAAAGTC
CCCAGGCTCCCCAGCAGGCAGAAGTATGCAAAGCATGCATCTCAATTAGTCAGCAACCATAGTCCCGCCC
CTAACTCCGCCCATCCCGCCCCTAACTCCGCCCAGTTCCGCCCATTCTCCGCCCCATGGCTGACTAATTT
TTTTTATTTATGCAGAGGCCGAGGCCGCCTCTGCCTCTGAGCTATTCCAGAAGTAGTGAGGAGGCTTTTT
TGGAGGCCTAGGCTTTTGCAAAAAGCTCCCGGGAGCTTGTATATCCATTTTCGGATCTGATCAAGAGACA
GGATGAGGATCGTTTCGCATGATTGAACAAGATGGATTGCACGCAGGTTCTCCGGCCGCTTGGGTGGAGA
GGCTATTCGGCTATGACTGGGCACAACAGACAATCGGCTGCTCTGATGCCGCCGTGTTCCGGCTGTCAGC
GCAGGGGCGCCCGGTTCTTTTTGTCAAGACCGACCTGTCCGGTGCCCTGAATGAACTGCAGGACGAGGCA
GCGCGGCTATCGTGGCTGGCCACGACGGGCGTTCCTTGCGCAGCTGTGCTCGACGTTGTCACTGAAGCGG
GAAGGGACTGGCTGCTATTGGGCGAAGTGCCGGGGCAGGATCTCCTGTCATCTCACCTTGCTCCTGCCGA
GAAAGTATCCATCATGGCTGATGCAATGCGGCGGCTGCATACGCTTGATCCGGCTACCTGCCCATTCGAC
CACCAAGCGAAACATCGCATCGAGCGAGCACGTACTCGGATGGAAGCCGGTCTTGTCGATCAGGATGATC
TGGACGAAGAGCATCAGGGGCTCGCGCCAGCCGAACTGTTCGCCAGGCTCAAGGCGCGCATGCCCGACGG
CGAGGATCTCGTCGTGACCCATGGCGATGCCTGCTTGCCGAATATCATGGTGGAAAATGGCCGCTTTTCT
GGATTCATCGACTGTGGCCGGCTGGGTGTGGCGGACCGCTATCAGGACATAGCGTTGGCTACCCGTGATA
TTGCTGAAGAGCTTGGCGGCGAATGGGCTGACCGCTTCCTCGTGCTTTACGGTATCGCCGCTCCCGATTC
GCAGCGCATCGCCTTCTATCGCCTTCTTGACGAGTTCTTCTGAGCGGGACTCTGGGGTTCGAAATGACCG
ACCAAGCGACGCCCAACCTGCCATCACGAGATTTCGATTCCACCGCCGCCTTCTATGAAAGGTTGGGCTT
CGGAATCGTTTTCCGGGACGCCGGCTGGATGATCCTCCAGCGCGGGGATCTCATGCTGGAGTTCTTCGCC
CACCCCAACTTGTTTATTGCAGCTTATAATGGTTACAAATAAAGCAATAGCATCACAAATTTCACAAATA
AAGCATTTTTTTCACTGCATTCTAGTTGTGGTTTGTCCAAACTCATCAATGTATCTTATCATGTCTGTAT
ACCGTCGACCTCTAGCTAGAGCTTGGCGTAATCATGGTCATAGCTGTTTCCTGTGTGAAATTGTTATCCG
CTCACAATTCCACACAACATACGAGCCGGAAGCATAAAGTGTAAAGCCTGGGGTGCCTAATGAGTGAGCT
AACTCACATTAATTGCGTTGCGCTCACTGCCCGCTTTCCAGTCGGGAAACCTGTCGTGCCAGCTGCATTA
ATGAATCGGCCAACGCGCGGGGAGAGGCGGTTTGCGTATTGGGCGCTCTTCCGCTTCCTCGCTCACTGAC
TCGCTGCGCTCGGTCGTTCGGCTGCGGCGAGCGGTATCAGCTCACTCAAAGGCGGTAATACGGTTATCCA
CAGAATCAGGGGATAACGCAGGAAAGAACATGTGAGCAAAAGGCCAGCAAAAGGCCAGGAACCGTAAAAA
GGCCGCGTTGCTGGCGTTTTTCCATAGGCTCCGCCCCCCTGACGAGCATCACAAAAATCGACGCTCAAGT
CAGAGGTGGCGAAACCCGACAGGACTATAAAGATACCAGGCGTTTCCCCCTGGAAGCTCCCTCGTGCGCT
CTCCTGTTCCGACCCTGCCGCTTACCGGATACCTGTCCGCCTTTCTCCCTTCGGGAAGCGTGGCGCTTTC
TCATAGCTCACGCTGTAGGTATCTCAGTTCGGTGTAGGTCGTTCGCTCCAAGCTGGGCTGTGTGCACGAA
CCCCCCGTTCAGCCCGACCGCTGCGCCTTATCCGGTAACTATCGTCTTGAGTCCAACCCGGTAAGACACG
ACTTATCGCCACTGGCAGCAGCCACTGGTAACAGGATTAGCAGAGCGAGGTATGTAGGCGGTGCTACAGA
GTTCTTGAAGTGGTGGCCTAACTACGGCTACACTAGAAGAACAGTATTTGGTATCTGCGCTCTGCTGAAG
CCAGTTACCTTCGGAAAAAGAGTTGGTAGCTCTTGATCCGGCAAACAAACCACCGCTGGTAGCGGTGGTT
TTTTTGTTTGCAAGCAGCAGATTACGCGCAGAAAAAAAGGATCTCAAGAAGATCCTTTGATCTTTTCTAC
GGGGTCTGACGCTCAGTGGAACGAAAACTCACGTTAAGGGATTTTGGTCATGAGATTATCAAAAAGGATC
TTCACCTAGATCCTTTTAAATTAAAAATGAAGTTTTAAATCAATCTAAAGTATATATGAGTAAACTTGGT
CTGACAGTTACCAATGCTTAATCAGTGAGGCACCTATCTCAGCGATCTGTCTATTTCGTTCATCCATAGT
TGCCTGACTCCCCGTCGTGTAGATAACTACGATACGGGAGGGCTTACCATCTGGCCCCAGTGCTGCAATG
ATACCGCGAGACCCACGCTCACCGGCTCCAGATTTATCAGCAATAAACCAGCCAGCCGGAAGGGCCGAGC
GCAGAAGTGGTCCTGCAACTTTATCCGCCTCCATCCAGTCTATTAATTGTTGCCGGGAAGCTAGAGTAAG
TAGTTCGCCAGTTAATAGTTTGCGCAACGTTGTTGCCATTGCTACAGGCATCGTGGTGTCACGCTCGTCG
TTTGGTATGGCTTCATTCAGCTCCGGTTCCCAACGATCAAGGCGAGTTACATGATCCCCCATGTTGTGCA
AAAAAGCGGTTAGCTCCTTCGGTCCTCCGATCGTTGTCAGAAGTAAGTTGGCCGCAGTGTTATCACTCAT
GGTTATGGCAGCACTGCATAATTCTCTTACTGTCATGCCATCCGTAAGATGCTTTTCTGTGACTGGTGAG
TACTCAACCAAGTCATTCTGAGAATAGTGTATGCGGCGACCGAGTTGCTCTTGCCCGGCGTCAATACGGG
ATAATACCGCGCCACATAGCAGAACTTTAAAAGTGCTCATCATTGGAAAACGTTCTTCGGGGCGAAAACT
CTCAAGGATCTTACCGCTGTTGAGATCCAGTTCGATGTAACCCACTCGTGCACCCAACTGATCTTCAGCA
TCTTTTACTTTCACCAGCGTTTCTGGGTGAGCAAAAACAGGAAGGCAAAATGCCGCAAAAAAGGGAATAA
GGGCGACACGGAAATGTTGAATACTCATACTCTTCCTTTTTCAATATTATTGAAGCATTTATCAGGGTTA
TTGTCTCATGAGCGGATACATATTTGAATGTATTTAGAAAAATAAACAAATAGGGGTTCCGCGCACATTT
CCCCGAAAAGTGCCACCTGACGTCGACGGATCGGGAGATCTCCCGATCCCCTATGGTGCACTCTCAGTAC
AATCTGCTCTGATGCCGCATAGTTAAGCCAGTATCTGCTCCCTGCTTGTGTGTTGGAGGTCGCTGAGTAG
TGCGCGAGCAAAATTTAAGCTACAACAAGGCAAGGCTTGACCGACAATTGCATGAAGAATCTGCTTAGGG
TTAGGCGTTTTGCGCTGCTTCGCGATGTACGGGCCAGATATACGCGTTGACATTGATTATTGACTAGTTA
TTAATAGTAATCAATTACGGGGTCATTAGTTCATAGCCCATATATGGAGTTCCGCGTTACATAACTTACG
GTAAATGGCCCGCCTGGCTGACCGCCCAACGACCCCCGCCCATTGACGTCAATAATGACGTATGTTCCCA
TAGTAACGCCAATAGGGACTTTCCATTGACGTCAATGGGTGGAGTATTTACGGTAAACTGCCCACTTGGC
AGTACATCAAGTGTATCATATGCGGTGTGAAATACCGCACAGATGCGTAAGGAGAAAATACCGCATCAGG
AAATTGTAAGCGTTAATATTTTGTTAAAATTCGCGTTAAATTTTTGTTAAATCAGCTCATTTTTTAACCA
ATAGGCCGAAATCGGCAAAATCCCTTATAAATCAAAAGAATAGACCGAGATAGGGT
[37 nt withheld, positions 13338-13374]
AAAGAACGTGGACTCCAACGTCAAAGG
[49 nt withheld, positions 13402-13450]
T
[91 nt withheld, positions 13452-13542]
G
[124 nt withheld, positions 13544-13667]
CCATTCGCCATTCAGGCTGCGCAACTGTTGGGAAGGGCGATCGGTGCGGGCCTCTTCGCTATTACGCCAG
CTGGCGAAAGGGGGATGTGCTGCAAGGCGATTAAGTTGGGTAACGCCAGGGTTTTCCCAGTCACGACGTT
GTAAAACGACGGCCAGTGAATTGTCGACTTCTGAGGCGGAAAGAACCAGCTGTGGAATGTGTGTCAGTTA
GGGTGTGGAAAGTCCCCAGGCTCCCCAGCAGGCAGAAGTATGCAAAGCATGCATCTCAATTAGTCAGCAA
GGAAAGTCCCCAGGCTCCCCA
