>Addgene plasmid #38159 | Bcr/Abl P190-pLEF | addgene partial sequence | sequence record 50791 | T7 5'-TAATACGACTCACTATAGGG-3'
TTAAGGGCCTTGTGCAACCCACTCGACTTCTTTTGGAATATCTTGAAGAAAAATATGAAGAGCATTTGTA
TGAGCGCGATGAAGGTGATAAATGGCGAAACAAAAAGTTTGAATTGGGTTTGGAGTTTCCCAATCTTCCT
TATTATATTGATGGTGATGTTAAATTAACACAGTCTATGGCCATCATACGTTATATAGCTGACAAGCACA
ACATGTTGGGTGGTTGTCCAAAAGAGCGTGCAGAGATTTCAATGCTTGAAGGAGCGGTTTTGGATATTAG
ATACGGTGTTTCGAGAATTGCATATAGTAAAGACTTTGAAACTCTCAAAGTTGATTTTCTTAGCAAGCTA
CCTGAAATGCTGAAAATGTTCGAAGATCGTTTATGTCATAAAACATATTTAAATGGTGATCATGTAACCC
ATCCTGACTTCATGTTGTATGACGCTCTTGATGTTGTTTTATACATGGACCCAATGTGCCTGGATGCGTT
CCCAAAATTAGTTTGTTTTAAAAAACGTATTGAAGCTATCCCACAAATTGATAAGTACTTGAAATCCAGC
AAGTATATAGCATGGCCTTTGCAGGGCTGGCAAGCCACGTTTGGTGGTGGCGACCATCCTCCAAAATCGG
ATCTGGTTCCGCGTGGATCCCCCGGGCTGCAGGAATTCGATGGCCGCGCCATGGTGGACCCGGTGGGCTT
CGCGGAGGCGTGGAAGGCGCAGTTCCCGGACTCAGAGCCCCCGCGCATGGAGCTGCGCTCAGTGGGCGAC
ATCGAGCAGGAGCTGGAGCGCTGCAAGGCCTCCATTCGGCGCCTGGAGCAGGAGGTGAACCAAGAG
