>Addgene plasmid #38159 | Bcr/Abl P190-pLEF | addgene partial sequence | sequence record 51113 | SP6 5'-ATTTAGGTGACACTATAG-3'
TAAACACTGATTTATTTAAAAAATACTACAGAGGACAGATTTGGATTCAAAAAAAACCACAGAGAATCAT
ATACAGAAACAAAATGCACTGGACCCCGAGAAGCAGAGGGGGAGCCACCACAGGCCCCCGAGGGGGCAGG
GCAGGACGCTATGCACACGCCACTTAGAAAAGAGCGTCTATAAAAGATGCATACCAAGAGATACGTGTAA
AATATAGTGGCACATCACGTTAACAAAAGGAAGGGACCAGTACCTCATGGAGACAGGCAGTCGGGGGACC
TGGGTGGGCGCTTTGCTCTGTCTTCAAGGCCGCTGTCGGTGACTAGTGCCTCCCTCCGGCTGCGTCACAG
CCGTCGGGGGCAAAGAGGTGATGTGCTGTAAGAACCGCATAAAACGATCCAGAGGAAACCATTTCTATCA
GAAAAATAAAGTACAAGTTTAGGTGATGAGCGTAAAGCTAGGGCCTGTGCGAGGCTGCTGGCACGAGGCG
GTATGAAGGGGTGGGAAGGTGGCTTCTCCCGGCGTGAAGCCTCAGGGGCGGCCACCTGCCCACTGCTCTC
GGAGTTAGCTGCTCTGTCAAGGTCCAGGAGACCCCGGGTCCCTGCCCAGAGTCACAGCCCCCGTATCTGG
GCTCCGGCCTGGGGCAGCCTCGGGGAGAAGATGGCAGGCGTGCTCTGTGAAATACGTGAGGCTTTCAGGG
GCTCCGTTTGTGGTTTTCCTAACCCTCCCTGATGACCCCCACAGAACATGAGGCTATGTCACTCACGGTA
